>Addgene plasmid #147372 | pT7-EGFP-C1-HsNot1iso1-K1208AH1212AK1218A_R | depositor full sequence | sequence record 289819 | Full Sequence
TAGTTATTAATAGTAATCAATTACGGGGTCATTAGTTCATAGCCCATATATGGAGTTCCGCGTTACATAA
CTTACGGTAAATGGCCCGCCTGGCTGACCGCCCAACGACCCCCGCCCATTGACGTCAATAATGACGTATG
TTCCCATAGTAACGCCAATAGGGACTTTCCATTGACGTCAATGGGTGGAGTATTTACGGTAAACTGCCCA
CTTGGCAGTACATCAAGTGTATCATATGCCAAGTACGCCCCCTATTGACGTCAATGACGGTAAATGGCCC
GCCTGGCATTATGCCCAGTACATGACCTTATGGGACTTTCCTACTTGGCAGTACATCTACGTATTAGTCA
TCGCTATTACCATGGTGATGCGGTTTTGGCAGTACATCAATGGGCGTGGATAGCGGTTTGACTCACGGGG
ATTTCCAAGTCTCCACCCCATTGACGTCAATGGGAGTTTGTTTTGGCACCAAAATCAACGGGACTTTCCA
AAATGTCGTAACAACTCCGCCCCATTGACGCAAATGGGCGGTAGGCGTGTACGGTGGGAGGTCTATATAA
GCAGAGCTCTCTGGCTAACTAGAGAACCCACTGCTTACTGGCTTATCGAAATTAATACGACTCACTATAG
GGAGACCCAAGCTCTAGCGCTACCGGTCGCCACCATGGTGAGCAAGGGCGAGGAGCTGTTCACCGGGGTG
GTGCCCATCCTGGTCGAGCTGGACGGCGACGTAAACGGCCACAAGTTCAGCGTGTCCGGCGAGGGCGAGG
GCGATGCCACCTACGGCAAGCTGACCCTGAAGTTCATCTGCACCACCGGCAAGCTGCCCGTGCCCTGGCC
CACCCTCGTGACCACCCTGACCTACGGCGTGCAGTGCTTCAGCCGCTACCCCGACCACATGAAGCAGCAC
GACTTCTTCAAGTCCGCCATGCCCGAAGGCTACGTCCAGGAGCGCACCATCTTCTTCAAGGACGACGGCA
ACTACAAGACCCGCGCCGAGGTGAAGTTCGAGGGCGACACCCTGGTGAACCGCATCGAGCTGAAGGGCAT
CGACTTCAAGGAGGACGGCAACATCCTGGGGCACAAGCTGGAGTACAACTACAACAGCCACAACGTCTAT
ATCATGGCCGACAAGCAGAAGAACGGCATCAAGGTGAACTTCAAGATCCGCCACAACATCGAGGACGGCA
GCGTGCAGCTCGCCGACCACTACCAGCAGAACACCCCCATCGGCGACGGCCCCGTGCTGCTGCCCGACAA
CCACTACCTGAGCACCCAGTCCGCCCTGAGCAAAGACCCCAACGAGAAGCGCGATCACATGGTCCTGCTG
GAGTTCGTGACCGCCGCCGGGATCACTCTCGGCATGGACGAGCTGTACAAGTCCGGACTCAGATCTCGAG
CTATGAATCTTGACTCGCTCTCGCTGGCCTTGTCTCAAATCAGCTACCTGGTGGACAATTTAACCAAGAA
AAATTACCGAGCCAGCCAGCAGGAAATACAGCATATTGTGAATCGGCACGGTCCTGAGGCAGACAGGCAT
TTATTACGCTGCCTATTTTCGCATGTGGATTTCAGTGGCGATGGTAAAAGCAGTGGCAAAGATTTCCATC
AGACTCAGTTTCTGATTCAGGAGTGTGCGTTGCTGATTACAAAGCCAAATTTTATCTCGACGCTGTCCTA
TGCCATTGATAATCCATTGCACTATCAGAAGAGTTTAAAGCCTGCACCCCACTTATTTGCCCAGCTGAGT
AAAGTGCTCAAATTAAGCAAAGTACAAGAGGTAATTTTTGGCCTTGCCCTGTTGAATTCTTCCAGCTCAG
ATCTTAGAGGTTTCGCTGCCCAGTTTATCAAACAGAAGCTTCCAGATCTTCTGCGTTCTTACATTGACGC
AGACGTCAGTGGAAATCAAGAAGGTGGCTTCCAAGATATAGCAATAGAGGTCCTACACCTCCTCCTCTCC
CATCTCCTCTTTGGGCAGAAGGGAGCCTTTGGAGTTGGACAAGAACAGATAGACGCTTTTCTTAAGACGC
TGCGCAGAGATTTTCCCCAAGAACGCTGTCCCGTGGTGCTCGCACCACTTTTATACCCTGAAAAACGGGA
CATTCTAATGGACAGGATCCTGCCTGATTCCGGAGGGGTAGCTAAAACCATGATGGAGAGCTCTTTGGCT
GATTTCATGCAAGAAGTAGGCTATGGCTTTTGTGCAAGTATTGAAGAATGTCGCAATATAATCGTGCAGT
TTGGTGTTCGGGAGGTCACAGCTGCCCAGGTTGCAAGGGTTTTGGGAATGATGGCTCGAACTCATTCAGG
ATTAACAGATGGCATTCCATTACAGAGTATTTCTGCTCCGGGCAGTGGGATCTGGAGTGATGGGAAAGAT
AAAAGTGATGGAGCACAGGCACACACATGGAATGTAGAAGTCTTGATTGACGTTCTTAAAGAACTGAATC
CAAGTTTGAATTTCAAGGAAGTAACTTATGAACTGGACCATCCTGGATTTCAAATTCGTGACAGTAAAGG
ACTTCATAATGTGGTTTATGGCATTCAGAGGGGTTTGGGTATGGAAGTGTTCCCAGTAGACCTCATATAT
AGACCTTGGAAACATGCTGAAGGCCAGCTCTCCTTCATTCAACATTCCCTTATAAATCCAGAGATCTTCT
GTTTTGCTGACTATCCCTGTCATACTGTTGCCACTGATATTCTGAAAGCACCACCAGAGGATGACAATCG
AGAAATTGCCACATGGAAGAGCTTGGATTTGATTGAATCTCTGCTGAGGCTTGCAGAGGTTGGGCAGTAT
GAGCAAGTCAAACAGCTCTTCAGCTTCCCTATCAAACACTGTCCAGACATGCTGGTATTGGCCTTACTAC
AAATTAACACCTCTTGGCATACCTTGCGCCATGAACTTATCTCCACTCTGATGCCAATTTTCCTTGGAAA
CCATCCTAACTCAGCTATTATTTTGCACTATGCATGGCATGGGCAGGGACAGTCTCCCTCAATTCGCCAA
CTTATCATGCATGCAATGGCAGAATGGTACATGAGAGGGGAGCAGTATGATCAGGCCAAATTGTCTCGAA
TACTTGATGTGGCCCAGGACTTGAAGGCCTTGTCAATGCTGCTAAATGGTACTCCATTTGCCTTTGTTAT
TGACCTTGCTGCACTTGCTTCACGTCGTGAATACCTCAAACTTGATAAGTGGCTCACAGATAAAATTCGA
GAGCATGGGGAGCCTTTTATCCAGGCGTGTATGACTTTTTTAAAGAGACGGTGTCCTTCTATTTTGGGCG
GACTTGCCCCAGAAAAAGACCAGCCCAAAAGTGCTCAACTTCCTCCAGAAACTTTGGCGACAATGTTGGC
CTGTCTGCAAGCTTGTGCAGGGAGTGTTTCTCAGGAGCTATCAGAAACTATCCTCACCATGGTAGCCAAT
TGCAGTAATGTTATGAATAAGGCCAGACAACCACCACCTGGAGTTATGCCAAAAGGACGTCCTCCTAGTG
CTAGCAGCTTAGATGCCATTTCTCCTGTTCAGATTGACCCTCTTGCTGGAATGACATCTCTTAGTATAGG
TGGTTCAGCTGCCCCTCACACCCAGAGTATGCAGGGTTTTCCTCCAAATTTGGGTTCTGCATTCAGTACC
CCTCAGTCACCAGCAAAAGCATTTCCACCCCTTTCAACCCCCAATCAGACCACTGCATTCAGTGGTATTG
GAGGACTTTCATCACAGCTTCCAGTAGGTGGTCTTGGCACAGGCAGCCTGACTGGTATAGGAACTGGTGC
TCTTGGACTCCCTGCAGTGAATAACGACCCTTTTGTACAGAGGAAACTGGGCACCTCTGGACTGAATCAG
CCTACATTCCAGCAGACGGACTTGTCTCAGGTGTGGCCAGAGGCAAACCAGCACTTTAGTAAAGAGATAG
ATGATGAAGCAAACAGCTATTTCCAGCGAATATATAATCATCCACCACATCCAACCATGTCTGTTGATGA
GGTATTAGAAATGCTGCAGAGATTTAAAGACTCTACTATAAAGAGGGAACGAGAAGTATTTAACTGTATG
CTAAGGAACTTGTTTGAAGAATATCGTTTTTTTCCCCAGTATCCTGATAAAGAGTTACATATAACAGCCT
GCCTATTTGGTGGTATAATTGAGAAAGGACTGGTCACTTACATGGCACTAGGTCTGGCTCTACGATATGT
TCTTGAAGCCTTACGCAAGCCTTTTGGATCCAAAATGTATTATTTCGGGATTGCTGCACTAGATAGATTT
AAAAACAGATTGAAGGACTATCCCCAGTATTGTCAGCATTTGGCTTCTATCAGTCACTTTATGCAATTTC
CACATCATTTACAGGAGTATATTGAGTATGGACAGCAGTCTAGAGATCCTCCTGTGAAAATGCAAGGCTC
TATCACAACCCCTGGAAGTATTGCACTGGCTCAGGCCCAGGCTCAGGCCCAGGTTCCAGCAAAAGCTCCT
CTTGCTGGTCAAGTTAGCACTATGGTAACCACCTCAACAACTACCACTGTTGCTAAAACGGTTACGGTCA
CCAGGCCAACTGGAGTCAGCTTTAAGAAAGATGTGCCACCTTCTATTAATACTACAAATATAGATACGTT
GCTTGTGGCCACAGATCAAACTGAGAGAATTGTGGAGCCCCCAGAAAATATCCAGGAGAAAATTGCTTTT
ATTTTCAATAATCTCTCACAGTCAAATATGACACAAAAGGTTGAAGAGCTAAAGGAAACGGTGAAAGAAG
AATTTATGCCTTGGGTTTCACAGTATCTGGTTATGAAGAGAGTCAGTATTGAGCCAAACTTTCATAGCCT
GTATTCAAACTTCCTTGACACGCTGAAGAATCCTGAATTTAACAAGATGGTTCTGAATGAGACCTACAGA
AACATTAAAGTGCTCCTGACCTCTGATAAAGCTGCAGCCAATTTCTCAGATCGTTCTTTGCTGAAGAACT
TGGGACATTGGCTAGGAATGATCACATTAGCTAAAAACGCACCCATCTTAGCCACTGACTTGGATGTGGC
ATCATTGCTGCTAGAGGCTTATGTTAAAGGACAACAAGAATTGCTCTATGTAGTGCCCTTTGTTGCCAAA
GTCTTAGAATCTAGCATTCGTAGTGTGGTTTTTAGGCCACCAAACCCTTGGACAATGGCAATTATGAATG
TATTAGCTGAGCTACATCAGGAGCATGACTTAAAGTTAAACTTGAAGTTTGAAATCGAGGTTCTCTGCAA
GAACCTTGCATTAGACATCAATGAGCTAAAACCTGGAAACCTCCTAAAGGATAAAGATCGCCTGAAGAAT
TTAGATGAGCAACTCTCTGCTCCAAAGAAAGATGTCAAGCAGCCAGAAGAACTCCCTCCCATCACAACCA
CAACAACTTCTACTACACCAGCTACCAACACCACTTGTACAGCCACGGTTCCACCACAGCCACAGTACAG
CTACCACGACATCAATGTCTATTCCCTTGCGGGCTTGGCACCACACATTACTCTAAATCCAACAATTCCC
TTGTTTCAGGCCCATCCACAGTTGAAGCAGTGTGTGCGTCAGGCAATTGAACGGGCTGTCCAGGAGCTGG
TCCATCCTGTGGTGGATCGATCAATTAAGATTGCCATGACTACTTGTGAGCAAATAGTCAGGAAGGATTT
TGCCCTGGATTCGGAGGAATCTCGAATGCGAATAGCAGCTCATCACATGATGCGTAACTTGACAGCTGGA
ATGGCTATGATTACATGCAGGGAACCTTTGCTCATGAGCATATCTACCAACTTAAAAAACAGTTTTGCCT
CAGCCCTTCGTACTGCTTCCCCACAACAAAGAGAAATGATGGATCAGGCAGCTGCTCAATTAGCTCAGGA
CAATTGTGAGTTGGCTTGCTGTTTTATTCAGAAGACTGCAGTAGAAAAAGCAGGCCCTGAGATGGACAAG
AGATTAGCAACTGAATTTGAGCTGAGAAAACATGCTAGGCAAGAAGGACGCAGATACTGTGATCCTGTTG
TTTTAACATATCAAGCTGAACGGATGCCAGAGCAAATCAGGCTGAAAGTTGGTGGTGTGGACCCAAAGCA
GTTGGCTGTTTACGAAGAGTTTGCACGCAATGTTCCTGGCTTCTTACCTACAAATGACTTAAGTCAGCCC
ACGGGATTTTTAGCCCAGCCCATGAAGCAAGCTTGGGCAACAGATGATGTAGCTCAGATTTATGATAAGT
GTATTACAGAACTGGAGCAACATCTACATGCCATCCCACCAACTTTGGCCATGAACCCTCAAGCTCAGGC
TCTTCGAAGTCTCTTGGAGGTTGTAGTTTTATCTCGAAACTCTCGGGATGCCATAGCTGCTCTTGGATTG
CTCCAAAAGGCTGTAGAGGGCTTACTAGATGCCACAAGTGGTGCTGATGCTGACCTTCTGCTGCGCTACA
GGGAATGCCACCTCTTGGTCCTAAAAGCTCTGCAGGATGGCCGGGCATATGGGTCTCCATGGTGCAACAA
ACAGATCACAAGGTGCCTAATTGAATGTCGAGATGAATATAAATATAATGTGGAGGCTGTGGAGCTGCTA
ATTCGCAATCATTTGGTTAATATGCAGCAGTATGATCTTCACCTAGCGCAGTCAATGGAGAATGGCTTAA
ACTACATGGCTGTGGCATTTGCTATGCAGTTAGTAAAAATCCTGCTGGTGGATGAAAGGAGTGTTGCTCA
TGTTACTGAGGCAGATCTGTTCCACACCATTGAAACCCTCATGAGGATTAATGCTCATTCCAGAGGCAAT
GCTCCAGAAGGATTGCCCCAGCTGATGGAAGTAGTGCGATCCAACTATGAAGCAATGATTGATCGTGCTC
ATGGAGGCCCAAACTTTATGATGCATTCTGGGATCTCTCAAGCCTCAGAGTATGATGACCCTCCAGGCCT
GAGGGAGAAGGCAGAGTATCTTCTGAGGGAATGGGTGAATCTCTACCATTCAGCAGCAGCTGGCCGCGAC
AGTACCAAAGCTTTCTCTGCATTTGTTGGACAGATGCACCAGCAAGGAATACTGAAGACCGATGATCTCA
TAACAAGGTTCTTTCGTCTGTGTACTGAAATGTGTGTTGAAATCAGTTACCGTGCTCAGGCTGAGCAGCA
GCACAATCCTGCTGCCAATCCCACCATGATCCGAGCCAAGTGCTATCACAACCTGGATGCCTTTGTTCGA
CTCATTGCACTGCTCGTGAAACACTCAGGGGAGGCCACCAACACTGTCACAAAGATTAATCTGCTGAACA
AGGTCCTTGGTATAGTAGTGGGAGTTCTCCTTCAGGATCATGATGTTCGTCAGAGTGAATTTCAGCAACT
TCCCTACCATCGAATTTTTATCATGCTTCTCTTGGAACTCAATGCACCTGAGCATGTGTTGGAAACCATT
AATTTCCAGACACTTACAGCTTTCTGCAATACATTCCACATCTTGAGGCCTACCAAAGCTCCTGGCTTTG
TATATGCCTGGCTTGAACTGATTTCCCATCGGATATTTATTGCAAGAATGCTGGCACATACGCCACAGCA
GAAGGGGTGGCCTATGTATGCACAGCTACTGATTGATTTATTCAAATATTTAGCGCCTTTCCTTAGAAAT
GTGGAACTCACCAAACCTATGCAAATCCTCTACAAGGGCACTTTAAGAGTGCTGCTGGTTCTTTTGCATG
ATTTCCCAGAGTTCCTTTGTGATTACCATTATGGGTTCTGTGATGTGATCCCACCTAATTGTATCCAGTT
AAGAAATTTGATCCTGAGTGCCTTTCCAAGAAACATGAGGCTCCCCGACCCATTCACTCCTAATCTAAAG
GTGGACATGTTGAGTGAAATTAACATTGCTCCCCGGATTCTCACCAATTTCACTGGAGTAATGCCACCTC
AGTTCAAAAAGGATTTGGATTCCTATCTTAAAACTCGATCACCAGTCACTTTCCTGTCTGATCTGCGCAG
CAACCTACAGGTATCCAATGAACCTGGGAATCGCTACAACCTCCAGCTCATCAATGCACTGGTGCTCTAT
GTCGGGACTCAGGCCATTGCGCACATCCACAACAAGGGCAGCACACCTTCAATGAGCACCATCACTCACT
CAGCACACATGGATATCTTCCAGAATTTGGCTGTGGACTTGGACACTGAGGGTCGCTATCTCTTTTTGAA
TGCAATTGCAAATCAGCTCCGGTACCCAAATAGCCACACTCACTACTTCAGTTGCACCATGCTGTACCTT
TTTGCAGAGGCCAATACGGAAGCCATCCAAGAACAGATCACAAGAGTTCTCTTGGAACGGTTGATTGTAA
ATAGGCCACATCCTTGGGGTCTTCTTATTACCTTCATTGAGCTGATTAAAAACCCAGCGTTTAAGTTCTG
GAACCATGAATTTGTACACTGTGCCCCAGAAATCGAAAAGTTATTCCAGTCGGTCGCACAGTGCTGCATG
GGACAGAAGCAGGCCCAGCAAGTAATGGAAGGGACAGGTGCCAGTTAGCCGCGGGCCCGGGATCCACCGG
ATCTAGATAACTGATCATAATCAGCCATACCACATTTGTAGAGGTTTTACTTGCTTTAAAAAACCTCCCA
CACCTCCCCCTGAACCTGAAACATAAAATGAATGCAATTGTTGTTGTTAACTTGTTTATTGCAGCTTATA
ATGGTTACAAATAAAGCAATAGCATCACAAATTTCACAAATAAAGCATTTTTTTCACTGCATTCTAGTTG
TGGTTTGTCCAAACTCATCAATGTATCTTAACGCGTAAATTGTAAGCGTTAATATTTTGTTAAAATTCGC
GTTAAATTTTTGTTAAATCAGCTCATTTTTTAACCAATAGGCCGAAATCGGCAAAATCCCTTATAAATCA
AAAGAATAGACCGAGATAGGGT
[37 nt withheld, positions 8913-8949]
AAAGAACGTGGACTCCAACGTCAAAGG
[49 nt withheld, positions 8977-9025]
T
[91 nt withheld, positions 9027-9117]
G
[124 nt withheld, positions 9119-9242]
CAGGTGGCACTTTTCGGGGAAATGTGCGCGGAACCCCTATTTGTTTATTTTTCTAAATACATTCAAATAT
GTATCCGCTCATGAGACAATAACCCTGATAAATGCTTCAATAATATTGAAAAAGGAAGAGTCCTGAGGCG
GAAAGAACCAGCTGTGGAATGTGTGTCAGTTAGGGTGTGGAAAGTCCCCAGGCTCCCCAGCAGGCAGAAG
TATGCAAAGCATGCATCTCAATTAGTCAGCAACCAGGTGTGGAAAGTCCCCAGGCTCCCCAGCAGGCAGA
AGTATGCAAAGCATGCATCTCAATTAGTCAGCAACCATAGTCCCGCCCCTAACTCCGCCCATCCCGCCCC
TAACTCCGCCCAGTTCCGCCCATTCTCCGCCCCATGGCTGACTAATTTTTTTTATTTATGCAGAGGCCGA
GGCCGCCTCGGCCTCTGAGCTATTCCAGAAGTAGTGAGGAGGCTTTTTTGGAGGCCTAGGCTTTTGCAAA
GATCGATCAAGAGACAGGATGAGGATCGTTTCGCATGATTGAACAAGATGGATTGCACGCAGGTTCTCCG
GCCGCTTGGGTGGAGAGGCTATTCGGCTATGACTGGGCACAACAGACAATCGGCTGCTCTGATGCCGCCG
TGTTCCGGCTGTCAGCGCAGGGGCGCCCGGTTCTTTTTGTCAAGACCGACCTGTCCGGTGCCCTGAATGA
ACTGCAAGACGAGGCAGCGCGGCTATCGTGGCTGGCCACGACGGGCGTTCCTTGCGCAGCTGTGCTCGAC
GTTGTCACTGAAGCGGGAAGGGACTGGCTGCTATTGGGCGAAGTGCCGGGGCAGGATCTCCTGTCATCTC
ACCTTGCTCCTGCCGAGAAAGTATCCATCATGGCTGATGCAATGCGGCGGCTGCATACGCTTGATCCGGC
TACCTGCCCATTCGACCACCAAGCGAAACATCGCATCGAGCGAGCACGTACTCGGATGGAAGCCGGTCTT
GTCGATCAGGATGATCTGGACGAAGAGCATCAGGGGCTCGCGCCAGCCGAACTGTTCGCCAGGCTCAAGG
CGAGCATGCCCGACGGCGAGGATCTCGTCGTGACCCATGGCGATGCCTGCTTGCCGAATATCATGGTGGA
AAATGGCCGCTTTTCTGGATTCATCGACTGTGGCCGGCTGGGTGTGGCGGACCGCTATCAGGACATAGCG
TTGGCTACCCGTGATATTGCTGAAGAGCTTGGCGGCGAATGGGCTGACCGCTTCCTCGTGCTTTACGGTA
TCGCCGCTCCCGATTCGCAGCGCATCGCCTTCTATCGCCTTCTTGACGAGTTCTTCTGAGCGGGACTCTG
GGGTTCGAAATGACCGACCAAGCGACGCCCAACCTGCCATCACGAGATTTCGATTCCACCGCCGCCTTCT
ATGAAAGGTTGGGCTTCGGAATCGTTTTCCGGGACGCCGGCTGGATGATCCTCCAGCGCGGGGATCTCAT
GCTGGAGTTCTTCGCCCACCCTAGGGGGAGGCTAACTGAAACACGGAAGGAGACAATACCGGAAGGAACC
CGCGCTATGACGGCAATAAAAAGACAGAATAAAACGCACGGTGTTGGGTCGTTTGTTCATAAACGCGGGG
TTCGGTCCCAGGGCTGGCACTCTGTCGATACCCCACCGAGACCCCATTGGGGCCAATACGCCCGCGTTTC
TTCCTTTTCCCCACCCCACCCCCCAAGTTCGGGTGAAGGCCCAGGGCTCGCAGCCAACGTCGGGGCGGCA
GGCCCTGCCATAGCCTCAGGTTACTCATATATACTTTAGATTGATTTAAAACTTCATTTTTAATTTAAAA
GGATCTAGGTGAAGATCCTTTTTGATAATCTCATGACCAAAATCCCTTAACGTGAGTTTTCGTTCCACTG
AGCGTCAGACCCCGTAGAAAAGATCAAAGGATCTTCTTGAGATCCTTTTTTTCTGCGCGTAATCTGCTGC
TTGCAAACAAAAAAACCACCGCTACCAGCGGTGGTTTGTTTGCCGGATCAAGAGCTACCAACTCTTTTTC
CGAAGGTAACTGGCTTCAGCAGAGCGCAGATACCAAATACTGTCCTTCTAGTGTAGCCGTAGTTAGGCCA
CCACTTCAAGAACTCTGTAGCACCGCCTACATACCTCGCTCTGCTAATCCTGTTACCAGTGGCTGCTGCC
AGTGGCGATAAGTCGTGTCTTACCGGGTTGGACTCAAGACGATAGTTACCGGATAAGGCGCAGCGGTCGG
GCTGAACGGGGGGTTCGTGCACACAGCCCAGCTTGGAGCGAACGACCTACACCGAACTGAGATACCTACA
GCGTGAGCTATGAGAAAGCGCCACGCTTCCCGAAGGGAGAAAGGCGGACAGGTATCCGGTAAGCGGCAGG
GTCGGAACAGGAGAGCGCACGAGGGAGCTTCCAGGGGGAAACGCCTGGTATCTTTATAGTCCTGTCGGGT
TTCGCCACCTCTGACTTGAGCGTCGATTTTTGTGATGCTCGTCAGGGGGGCGGAGCCTATGGAAAAACGC
CAGCAACGCGGCCTTTTTACGGTTCCTGGCCTTTTGCTGGCCTTTTGCTCACATGTTCTTTCCTGCGTTA
TCCCCTGATTCTGTGGATAACCGTATTACCGCCATGCAT
Features (pLannotate 1.2.2; 17 found; start..end, strand, type, name):
     61..364     +  enhancer       CMV enhancer: human cytomegalovirus immediate early enhancer
    365..568     +  promoter       CMV promoter: human cytomegalovirus (CMV) immediate early promoter
    564..597     +  LTR            5' LTR (truncated) (fragment): truncated 5' long terminal repeat (LTR) from HIV-1
    613..631     +  promoter       T7 promoter: promoter for bacteriophage T7 RNA polymerase
    665..1381    +  CDS            EGFP: EGFP is a basic (constitutively fluorescent) green fluorescent protein published in 1996, derived from Aequorea victoria. It is reported to be a rapidly-maturing weak dimer with moderate acid sensitivity.
   1382..1402    +  misc_feature   MCS (fragment): multiple cloning site
   1403..8515    +  CDS            CNOT1: CNOT1_HUMAN - Also known as CDC39, KIAA1007, NOT1. Experimental evidence at protein level: Swiss-Prot protein existence level 1. Scaffolding component of the CCR4-NOT complex which is one of the major cellular mRNA deadenylases and is linked to various cellular processes including bulk mRNA degradation, miRNA-mediated repression, translational repression during translational initiation and general transcription regulation. Additional complex functions may be a consequence of its influence on mRNA expression. Its scaffolding function implies its interaction with the catalytic complex module and
   8519..8540    +  misc_feature   MCS (fragment): multiple cloning site
   8552..8636    +  CDS            large T antigen (fragment): large T antigen from SV40 (simian virus 40)
   8659..8780    +  polyA_signal   SV40 poly(A) signal: SV40 polyadenylation signal
   8814..9242    -  rep_origin     f1 ori (sequence partly withheld): f1 bacteriophage origin of replication; arrow indicates direction of (+) strand synthesis
   9269..9373    +  promoter       AmpR promoter: bla
   9375..9732    +  promoter       SV40 promoter: SV40 enhancer and early promoter
   9767..10561   +  CDS            NeoR/KanR: aminoglycoside phosphotransferase from Tn5; aph(3')-II (or nptII); confers resistance to neomycin, kanamycin, and G418 (Geneticin®)
  10582..10734   +  CDS            ble (fragment): BLE_KLEPN - Experimental evidence at protein level: Swiss-Prot protein existence level 1. Binding protein with a strong affinity to the bleomycin family of antibiotics. Binds to CL990; an antimitotic-antibiotic compound. From Klebsiella pneumoniae.
  10793..10840   +  polyA_signal   HSV TK poly(A) signal: herpes simplex virus thymidine kinase polyadenylation signal (Cole and Stacy, 1985)
  11169..11757   +  rep_origin     ori: high-copy-number ColE1/pMB1/pBR322/pUC origin of replication
