[The description below was written by a language model from this plasmid's Addgene catalogue record and pLannotate feature annotations shown in this document.]
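Description:
pT7-EGFP-C1-HsNot1iso1-K1208AH1212AK1218A_R is an 11.9 kb mammalian expression plasmid encoding human CNOT1 (NOT1), the scaffold subunit of the CCR4-NOT deadenylase complex, fused at its N-terminus to EGFP. The catalogue lists the backbone as unknown, but the name and feature layout are consistent with an EGFP-C1-type vector. A CMV enhancer and immediate early promoter drive transcription in mammalian cells. A bacteriophage T7 promoter sits between the CMV promoter and the EGFP start, which would also allow transcription by T7 RNA polymerase. The EGFP coding sequence runs through a short multiple cloning site remnant directly into the roughly 7.1 kb CNOT1 open reading frame, and an SV40 polyadenylation signal ends the transcript. The short HIV-1 LTR, SV40 large T antigen and ble fragments in the annotation are probably incidental sequence matches rather than functional parts.

As the name indicates, the insert is CNOT1 isoform 1 carrying three alanine substitutions: K1208A, H1212A and K1218A. The depositor also notes a five-residue deletion at positions 822–827 (SKMKPS replaced by T) and one silent change relative to the NCBI reference. The record does not state what the triple mutation does. The associated study concerns the structural basis of the CAF1 nuclease–NOT1 interaction, so the mutant was plausibly made to probe that interface.

The plasmid is propagated in E. coli from a high-copy ColE1/pUC origin under kanamycin selection. The Tn5 NeoR/KanR gene is expressed from tandem bacterial (bla) and SV40 early promoters with an HSV TK poly(A) signal, so it also permits G418 selection in mammalian cells. An f1 origin is present for single-stranded DNA production. The depositor sequence may be theoretical rather than fully verified.
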