Addgene plasmid #147372: pT7-EGFP-C1-HsNot1iso1-K1208AH1212AK1218A_R
Purpose: Mammalian Expression of HsNot1iso1-K1208AH1212AK1218A
Depositing lab: Elisa Izaurralde. Depositing organization: Max Planck Institute for Developmental Biology. Publication: The structural basis for the interaction between the CAF1 nuclease and the NOT1 scaffold of the human CCR4-NOT deadenylase complex. Petit AP, Wohlbold L, Bawankar P, Huntzinger E, Schmidt S, Izaurralde E, Weichenrieder O. Nucleic Acids Res. 2012 Nov;40(21):11058-72. doi: 10.1093/nar/gks883. Epub 2012 Sep 12. PubMed 22977175.
Backbone
  Vector backbone: Unknown
  Vector type: Mammalian Expression
Growth in bacteria
  Bacterial resistance: Kanamycin, 50 μg/mL
  Growth temperature: 37°C
  Growth strain: DH5alpha
  Copy number: High Copy
Gene/Insert
  Gene/Insert name: HsNot1iso1-K1208AH1212AK1218A
  Species: H. sapiens (human)
  Mutation: A deletion of 5 AA 822-827 SKMKPS-> T and one silent mutation compared to the sequence of isoform 1 given by NCBI: NM_016284.4
  Entrez Gene: CNOT1 (a.k.a. AD-005, CDC39, HPE12, NOT1, NOT1H, VIBOS)
  Cloning method: Unknown
Terms and licenses: Academic/Nonprofit Terms; Industry Terms: Not Available to Industry
Depositor comments: Plasmids from this collection were made available to the research community and donated after the lab closed. Please note that the sequence provided by the depositing laboratory may be theoretical/predicted or based on Sanger sequencing results. There may be discrepancies between sequencing results obtained by Addgene and the depositor sequence. If an Addgene verified sequence is not available, please contact before placing your order to request that our lab fully sequence the plasmid.
How to cite: pT7-EGFP-C1-HsNot1iso1-K1208AH1212AK1218A_R was a gift from Elisa Izaurralde (Addgene plasmid # 147372 ; http://n2t.net/addgene:147372 ; RRID:Addgene_147372)
